>Addgene plasmid #152126 | pGBW-m4133241 | addgene full sequence | sequence record 300223 | Addgene NGS Result
CACCATGTTCGTCTTTCTTGTGTTACTCCCCCTGGTTTCGTCCCAGTGCGTGAACTTGACTACGCGAACC
CAACTGCCGCCAGCATATACAAATAGTTTCACCCGTGGAGTATACTACCCTGATAAAGTGTTTAGATCAA
GCGTACTACACTCTACTCAGGACCTGTTTCTCCCCTTCTTCTCCAATGTCACATGGTTTCATGCGATCCA
CGTTAGCGGCACCAACGGGACAAAGCGCTTTGACAACCCTGTGCTGCCATTCAATGATGGTGTGTATTTT
GCTTCTACCGAGAAGAGCAACATAATTCGGGGCTGGATCTTCGGAACTACCCTCGACAGTAAAACTCAGT
CATTGCTGATTGTGAATAACGCCACAAATGTCGTTATCAAGGTCTGTGAATTTCAATTCTGCAACGATCC
ATTCCTTGGGGTGTATTACCATAAAAATAATAAGTCCTGGATGGAGAGCGAATTTAGGGTATACTCGTCT
GCCAACAATTGTACTTTCGAGTATGTGTCTCAGCCCTTCTTAATGGATCTGGAAGGTAAACAGGGCAACT
TTAAGAACCTCCGCGAGTTTGTATTCAAAAATATAGACGGATACTTTAAGATTTATTCCAAGCACACACC
AATCAATTTGGTGCGGGATCTCCCGCAAGGGTTCAGCGCTCTGGAACCTCTAGTGGACCTCCCCATCGGC
ATTAACATCACAAGATTCCAGACGCTGTTAGCCCTGCATAGATCATACCTTACTCCCGGTGACAGTAGTT
CTGGGTGGACCGCAGGCGCGGCTGCATATTACGTGGGATATTTGCAGCCTCGGACGTTTCTGCTGAAATA
CAACGAGAACGGCACCATTACAGATGCCGTGGATTGCGCCCTTGACCCCCTAAGCGAAACTAAGTGTACG
CTTAAAAGCTTCACCGTCGAGAAGGGAATTTACCAGACTTCCAACTTTAGGGTCCAGCCGACAGAATCAA
TAGTTAGGTTCCCAAATATCACCAATTTGTGCCCTTTTGGGGAAGTCTTCAATGCTACACGATTTGCTTC
GGTTTATGCCTGGAACAGGAAGCGTATCTCAAATTGCGTCGCGGACTACAGCGTGCTCTATAATAGTGCA
AGTTTCTCGACCTTTAAATGTTATGGCGTGTCCCCGACCAAACTAAATGACCTCTGTTTTACAAACGTTT
ACGCCGATTCTTTTGTGATTCGCGGTGATGAGGTACGCCAAATCGCACCGGGCCAGACTGGCAAGATTGC
CGATTACAACTACAAGTTGCCTGACGACTTCACCGGATGTGTTATAGCCTGGAATAGCAATAATCTGGAT
TCTAAGGTCGGAGGTAACTATAACTACCTGTATAGACTGTTCCGTAAGTCAAACCTGAAACCCTTTGAGC
GGGACATCTCCACAGAGATTTACCAAGCAGGGTCTACCCCCTGCAATGGGGTTGAAGGATTCAATTGCTA
CTTTCCATTACAGAGCTACGGGTTCCAGCCTACGAACGGGGTTGGTTACCAGCCTTATAGGGTAGTGGTG
CTGTCGTTCGAACTGTTGCACGCTCCAGCTACAGTGTGCGGGCCTAAAAAATCAACTAACCTGGTTAAAA
ATAAGTGTGTTAATTTTAACTTCAATGGCTTAACCGGAACTGGAGTGCTCACGGAGTCAAACAAGAAATT
TCTACCGTTTCAGCAATTCGGGAGGGATATCGCAGACACTACGGACGCGGTCAGAGATCCACAGACCCTT
GAGATCCTTGACATAACACCCTGCTCTTTCGGAGGTGTCTCCGTAATTACACCAGGCACTAATACCTCTA
ATCAGGTGGCCGTGCTTTATCAGGATGTTAACTGTACAGAGGTCCCGGTGGCTATCCATGCCGACCAATT
GACACCTACGTGGCGCGTCTATTCTACCGGCTCCAACGTCTTCCAGACCCGGGCTGGATGCTTGATAGGC
GCAGAACACGTAAACAACTCTTACGAATGTGATATTCCCATTGGAGCCGGGATCTGCGCAAGCTACCAGA
CCCAAACAAACAGTCCCAGACGGGCTCGTAGCGTGGCCTCTCAGAGCATAATAGCCTATACCATGTCCCT
TGGCGCGGAGAATAGTGTGGCATACTCAAATAATAGCATCGCTATCCCCACTAACTTTACTATTTCCGTG
ACGACTGAGATTCTGCCAGTGTCTATGACTAAGACATCCGTGGATTGCACAATGTATATTTGTGGGGATT
CCACAGAGTGTAGCAACTTGTTGCTGCAATATGGATCATTCTGTACGCAGCTGAATCGCGCCCTCACCGG
CATCGCTGTGGAACAGGACAAGAACACTCAAGAGGTCTTTGCTCAGGTGAAGCAAATCTACAAGACCCCA
CCTATAAAAGACTTCGGGGGTTTTAACTTCTCGCAGATTCTCCCCGACCCCAGCAAGCCTTCAAAAAGGA
GCTTTATTGAGGACCTGTTGTTCAACAAGGTTACTTTAGCCGATGCCGGTTTTATCAAACAGTACGGCGA
CTGTCTTGGCGATATAGCAGCCCGGGATCTGATTTGCGCACAAAAATTCAATGGCCTTACCGTACTGCCA
CCCCTTCTCACCGACGAAATGATCGCGCAGTACACCTCCGCACTGCTGGCTGGGACCATCACTTCGGGAT
GGACCTTTGGGGCTGGTGCTGCTTTGCAAATTCCCTTCGCCATGCAGATGGCCTATCGATTCAATGGCAT
AGGGGTAACACAGAACGTATTGTATGAAAATCAAAAGCTAATCGCTAACCAGTTTAATTCAGCCATTGGT
AAGATCCAGGATTCACTCTCCAGTACAGCCTCTGCCCTGGGAAAGCTCCAGGACGTGGTCAACCAGAACG
CGCAGGCATTGAATACACTCGTCAAACAGCTGAGTAGCAATTTCGGCGCAATCAGTAGTGTCTTAAACGA
TATACTGAGTAGGCTTGATAAAGTAGAGGCCGAGGTCCAGATTGACAGACTAATCACGGGGCGTCTTCAG
AGTTTACAGACCTATGTGACCCAACAGCTGATCCGAGCAGCGGAAATTCGAGCAAGCGCGAACCTGGCCG
CTACTAAAATGAGTGAGTGCGTGCTGGGCCAAAGTAAACGAGTCGACTTTTGCGGCAAAGGGTATCATCT
CATGTCTTTCCCTCAGTCCGCCCCTCACGGTGTTGTTTTCCTCCACGTGACATACGTTCCCGCGCAGGAA
AAGAATTTTACTACGGCACCCGCTATTTGCCATGACGGAAAGGCTCATTTTCCACGGGAGGGAGTGTTCG
TTTCAAACGGGACACACTGGTTTGTAACTCAGCGGAACTTTTATGAGCCTCAAATCATCACGACAGACAA
TACCTTCGTGAGTGGCAACTGCGATGTAGTCATAGGCATTGTGAATAACACTGTTTATGATCCACTTCAG
CCGGAACTCGACAGCTTCAAAGAGGAATTGGATAAGTACTTTAAAAATCATACCAGTCCAGACGTAGATC
TCGGCGATATATCGGGCATTAACGCCAGTGTGGTCAATATACAAAAGGAGATTGACAGACTGAATGAAGT
AGCTAAGAACCTCAACGAATCTCTGATTGACCTGCAAGAGCTAGGGAAGTACGAGCAGTATATCAAATGG
CCATGGTACATATGGCTGGGTTTTATCGCGGGTCTTATTGCCATAGTCATGGTGACGATTATGTTGTGCT
GTATGACCTCCTGCTGTTCTTGTTTGAAAGGCTGCTGCTCCTGTGGTAGCTGTTGCAAATTCGATGAAGA
TGACTCTGAACCCGTGTTGAAAGGCGTTAAGCTACACTACACAGAAAACCTTTACTTTCAGTCGATGAGT
GACAAAATCATTCATCTAACCGATGACTCCTTTGATACAGACGTGTTGAAGGCCGATGGTGCGATACTGG
TAGATTTCTGGGCTGAATGGTGTGGCCCGTGCAAGATGATCGCACCCATTCTGGACGAGATCGCCGACGA
GTATCAAGGAAAATTAACTGTCGCTAAGCTTAATATAGATCAGAACCCAGGGACGGCACCTAAATACGGC
ATCAGGGGAATACCTACCCTCCTGCTCTTTAAGAATGGGGAAGTTGCCGCGACAAAAGTGGGAGCCCTGT
CTAAGGGCCAGCTAAAAGAGTTCTTGGACGCTAACCTGGCAGGTTCAGGCTCGGGGCACATGCACCATCA
CCATCACCATAGCAGCGGGCTCGTGCCACGCGGCTAAGGATCCGCAGGCCTCTGCTAGCTTGACTGACTG
AGATACAGCGTACCTTCAGCTCACAGACATGATAAGATACATTGATGAGTTTGGACAAACCACAACTAGA
ATGCAGTGAAAAAAATGCTTTATTTGTGAAATTTGTGATGCTATTGCTTTATTTGTAACCATTATAAGCT
GCAATAAACAAGTTAACAACAACAATTGCATTCATTTTATGTTTCAGGTTCAGGGGGAGGTGTGGGAGGT
TTTTTAAAGCAAGTAAAACCTCTACAAATGTGGTATTGGCCCATCTCTATCGGTATCGTAGCATAACCCC
TTGGGGCCTCTAAACGGGTCTTGAGGGGTTTTTTGTGCCCCTCGGGCCGGATTGCTATCTACCGGCATTG
GCGCAGAAAAAAATGCCTGATGCGACGCTGCGCGTCTTATACTCCCACATATGCCAGATTCAGCAACGGA
TACGGCTTCCCCAACTTGCCCACTTCCATACGTGTCCTCCTTACCAGAAATTTATCCTTAAGGTCGTCAG
CTATCCTGCAGGCGATCTCTCGATTTCGATCAAGACATTCCTTTAATGGTCTTTTCTGGACACCACTAGG
GGTCAGAAGTAGTTCATCAAACTTTCTTCCCTCCCTAATCTCATTGGTTACCTTGGGCTATCGAAACTTA
ATTAACCAGTCAAGTCAGCTACTTGGCGAGATCGACTTGTCTGGGTTTCGACTACGCTCAGAATTGCGTC
AGTCAAGTTCGATCTGGTCCTTGCTATTGCACCCGTTCTCCGATTACGAGTTTCATTTAAATCATGTGAG
CAAAAGGCCAGCAAAAGGCCAGGAACCGTAAAAAGGCCGCGTTGCTGGCGTTTTTCCATAGGCTCCGCCC
CCCTGACGAGCATCACAAAAATCGACGCTCAAGTCAGAGGTGGCGAAACCCGACAGGACTATAAAGATAC
CAGGCGTTTCCCCCTGGAAGCTCCCTCGTGCGCTCTCCTGTTCCGACCCTGCCGCTTACCGGATACCTGT
CCGCCTTTCTCCCTTCGGGAAGCGTGGCGCTTTCTCATAGCTCACGCTGTAGGTATCTCAGTTCGGTGTA
GGTCGTTCGCTCCAAGCTGGGCTGTGTGCACGAACCCCCCGTTCAGCCCGACCGCTGCGCCTTATCCGGT
AACTATCGTCTTGAGTCCAACCCGGTAAGACACGACTTATCGCCACTGGCAGCAGCCACTGGTAACAGGA
TTAGCAGAGCGAGGTATGTAGGCGGTGCTACAGAGTTCTTGAAGTGGTGGCCTAACTACGGCTACACTAG
AAGAACAGTATTTGGTATCTGCGCTCTGCTGAAGCCAGTTACCTTCGGAAAAAGAGTTGGTAGCTCTTGA
TCCGGCAAACAAACCACCGCTGGTAGCGGTGGTTTTTTTGTTTGCAAGCAGCAGATTACGCGCAGAAAAA
AAGGATCTCAAGAAGATCCTTTGATCTTTTCTACGGGGTCTGACGCTCAGTGGAACGAAAACTCACGTTA
AGGGATTTTGGTCATGAGATTATCAAAAAGGATCTTCACCTAGATCCTTTTAAATTAAAAATGAAGTTTT
AAATCAATCTAAAGTATATATGAGTAAACTTGGTCTGACAGTTACCAATGCTTAATCAGTGAGGCACCTA
TCTCAGCGATCTGTCTATTTCGTTCATCCATAGTTGCATTTAAATTTCCGAACTCTCCAAGGCCCTCGTC
GGAAAATCTTCAAACCTTTCGTCCGATCCATCTTGCAGGCTACCTCTCGAACGAACTATCGCAAGTCTCT
TGGCCGGCCTTGCGCCTTGGCTATTGCTTGGCAGCGCCTATCGCCAGGTATTACTCCAATCCCGAATATC
CGAGATCGGGATCACCCGAGAGAAGTTCAACCTACATCCTCAATCCCGATCTATCCGAGATCCGAGGAAT
ATCGAAATCGGGGCGCGCCTGGCCTCCGCGCCGGGTTTTGGCGCCTCCCGCGGGCGCCCCCCTCGTCACG
GCGAGCGCTGCCACGTCAGACGAAGGGCGCAGGAGCGTCCTGATCCTTCCGCCCGGACGCTCAGGACAGC
GGCCCGCTGCTCATAAGACTCGGCCTTAGAACCCCAGTATCAGCAGAAGGACATTTTAGGACGGGACTTG
GGTGACTCTAGGGCACTGGTTTTCTTTCCAGAGAGCGGAACAGGCGAGGAAAAGTAGTCCCTTCTCGGCG
ATTCTGCGGAGGGATCTCCGTGGGGCGGTGAACGCCGATGATTATATAAGGACGCGCCGGGTGTGGCACA
GCTAGTTCCGTCGCAGCCGGGATTTGGGTCGCGGTTCTTGTTTGTGGATCGCTGTGATCGTCACTTGGTG
AGTAGCGGGCTGCTGGGCTGGCCGGGGCTTTCGTGGCCGCCGGGCCGCTCGGTGGGACGGAAGCGTGTGG
AGAGACCGCCAAGGGCTGTAGTCTGGGTCCGCGAGCAAGGTTGCCCTGAACTGGGGGTTGGGGGGAGCGC
AGCAAAATGGCGGCTGTTCCCGAGTCTTGAATGGAAGACGCTTGTGAGGCGGGCTGTGAGGTCGTTGAAA
CAAGGTGGGGGGCATGGTGGGCGGCAAGAACCCAAGGTCTTGAGCCCTTCGCTAATGCGGGAAAGCTCTT
ATTCGGGTGAGATGGGCTGGGCACCATCTGGGGACCCTGACGTGAAGTTTGTCACTGACTGGAGAACTCG
GTTTGTCGTCTGTTGCGGGGGCGGCAGTTATGGCGGTGCCGTTGGGCAGTGCACCCGTACCTTTGGGAGC
GCGCGCCCTCGTCGTGTCGTGACGTCACCCGTTCTGTTGGCTTATAATGCAGGGTGGGGCCACCTGCCGG
TAGGTGTGCGGTAGGCTTTTCTCCGTCGCAGGACGCAGGGTTCGGGCCTAGGGTAGGCTCTCCTGAATCG
ACAGGCGCCGGACCTCTGGTGAGGGGAGGGATAAGTGAGGCGTCAGTTTCTTTGGTCGGTTTTATGTACC
TATCTTCTTAAGTAGCTGAAGCTCCGGTTTTGAACTATGCGCTCGGGGTTGGCGAGTGTGTTTTGTGAAG
TTTTTTAGGCACCTTTTGAAATGTAATCATTTGGGTCAATATGTAATTTTCAGTGTTAGACTTGTAAATT
GTCCGCTAAATTCTGGCCGTTTTTGGCTTTTTTGTTAGACAACATGGGTAAAAAGCCTGAACTCACCGCG
ACGTCTGTCGAGAAGTTTCTGATCGAAAAGTTCGACAGCGTCTCCGACCTGATGCAGCTCTCGGAGGGCG
AAGAATCTCGTGCTTTCAGCTTCGATGTAGGAGGGCGTGGATATGTCCTGCGGGTAAATAGCTGCGCCGA
TGGTTTCTACAAAGATCGTTATGTTTATCGGCACTTTGCATCCGCCGCGCTCCCGATTCCGGAAGTGCTT
GACATTGGGGAGTTCAGCGAGAGCCTGACCTATTGCATCTCCCGCCGTGCACAGGGTGTCACGTTGCAAG
ACCTGCCTGAAACCGAACTGCCCGCTGTTCTGCAGCCGGTCGCGGAGGCAATGGATGCCATCGCTGCCGC
CGATCTTAGCCAGACGAGCGGGTTCGGCCCATTCGGACCGCAAGGAATCGGTCAATACACTACATGGCGT
GATTTCATATGCGCGATTGCTGATCCCCATGTGTATCACTGGCAAACTGTGATGGACGACACCGTCAGTG
CGTCCGTCGCGCAGGCTCTCGATGAGCTGATGCTTTGGGCCGAGGACTGCCCCGAAGTCCGGCACCTCGT
GCACGCGGATTTCGGCTCCAACAATGTCCTGACGGACAATGGCCGCATAACAGCGGTCATTGACTGGAGC
GAGGCGATGTTCGGGGATTCCCAATACGAGGTCGCCAACATCTTCTTCTGGAGGCCGTGGTTGGCTTGTA
TGGAGCAGCAGACGCGCTACTTCGAGCGGAGGCATCCGGAGCTTGCAGGATCGCCCCGGCTCCGGGCGTA
TATGCTCCGCATTGGTCTTGACCAACTCTATCAGAGCTTGGTTGACGGCAATTTCGATGATGCAGCTTGG
GCGCAGGGTCGATGCGACGCAATCGTCCGATCCGGAGCCGGGACTGTCGGGCGTACACAAATCGCCCGCA
GAAGCGCCGCCGTCTGGACCGATGGCTGTGTAGAAGTACTCGCCGATAGTGGAAACCGACGCCCCAGCAC
TCGTCCGAGGGCAAAGGAATAAGCTAGTATGTAAGCCTAGTCTTAGATAATAAAATCGCTATCCATCGAA
GATGGATGTGTGTTGGTTTTTTGTGTGTGTAACGCTAGGCGCGCCTGGTGTACCGAGAACGATCCTCTCA
GTGCGAGTCTCGACGATCCATATCGTTGCTTGGCAGTCAGCCAGTCGGAATCCAGCTTGGGACCCAGGAA
GTCCAATCGTCAGATATTGTACTCAAGCCTGGTCACGGCAGCGTACCGATCTGTTTAAACCTAGATATTG
ATAGTCTGATCGGTCAACGTATAATCGAGTCCTAGCTTTTGCAAACATCTATCAAGAGACAGGATCAGCA
GGAGGCTTTCGCATGAGTATTCAACATTTCCGTGTCGCCCTTATTCCCTTTTTTGCGGCATTTTGCCTTC
CTGTTTTTGCTCACCCAGAAACGCTGGTGAAAGTAAAAGATGCTGAAGATCAGTTGGGTGCGCGAGTGGG
TTACATCGAACTGGATCTCAACAGCGGTAAGATCCTTGAGAGTTTTCGCCCCGAAGAACGCTTTCCAATG
ATGAGCACTTTTAAAGTTCTGCTATGTGGCGCGGTATTATCCCGTATTGACGCCGGGCAAGAGCAACTCG
GTCGCCGCATACACTATTCTCAGAATGACTTGGTTGAGTATTCACCAGTCACAGAAAAGCATCTTACGGA
TGGCATGACAGTAAGAGAATTATGCAGTGCTGCCATAACCATGAGTGATAACACTGCGGCCAACTTACTT
CTGACAACGATTGGAGGACCGAAGGAGCTAACCGCTTTTTTGCACAACATGGGGGATCATGTAACTCGCC
TTGATCGTTGGGAACCGGAGCTGAATGAAGCCATACCAAACGACGAGCGTGACACCACGATGCCTGTAGC
AATGGCAACAACCTTGCGTAAACTATTAACTGGCGAACTACTTACTCTAGCTTCCCGGCAACAGTTGATA
GACTGGATGGAGGCGGATAAAGTTGCAGGACCACTTCTGCGCTCGGCCCTTCCGGCTGGCTGGTTTATTG
CTGATAAATCTGGAGCCGGTGAGCGTGGGTCTCGCGGTATCATTGCAGCACTGGGGCCAGATGGTAAGCC
CTCCCGTATCGTAGTTATCTACACGACGGGGAGTCAGGCAACTATGGATGAACGAAATAGACAGATCGCT
GAGATAGGTGCCTCACTGATTAAGCATTGGTAACCGATTCTAGGTGCATTGGCGCAGAAAAAAATGCCTG
ATGCGACGCTGCGCGTCTTATACTCCCACATATGCCAGATTCAGCAACGGATACGGCTTCCCCAACTTGC
CCACTTCCATACGTGTCCTCCTTACCAGAAATTTATCCTTAAGATCCCGAATCGTTTAAACTCGACTCTG
GCTCTATCGAATCTCCGTCGTTTCGAGCTTACGCGAACAGCCGTGGCGCTCATTTGCTCGTCGGGCATCG
AATCTCGTCAGCTATCGTCAGCTTACCTTTTTGGCAGCGATCGCGGCTCCCGACATCTTGGACCATTAGC
TCCACAGGTATCTTCTTCCCTCTAGTGGTCATAACAGCAGCTTCAGCTACCTCTCAATTCAAAAAACCCC
TCAAGACCCGTTTAGAGGCCCCAAGGGGTTATGCTATCAATCGTTGCGTTACACACACAAAAAACCAACA
CACATCCATCTTCGATGGATAGCGATTTTATTATCTAACTGCTGATCGAGTGTAGCCAGATCTAGTAATC
AATTACGGGGTCATTAGTTCATAGCCCATATATGGAGTTCCGCGTTACATAACTTACGGTAAATGGCCCG
CCTGGCTGACCGCCCAACGACCCCCGCCCATTGACGTCAATAATGACGTATGTTCCCATAGTAACGCCAA
TAGGGACTTTCCATTGACGTCAATGGGTGGAGTATTTACGGTAAACTGCCCACTTGGCAGTACATCAAGT
GTATCATATGCCAAGTACGCCCCCTATTGACGTCAATGACGGTAAATGGCCCGCCTGGCATTATGCCCAG
TACATGACCTTATGGGACTTTCCTACTTGGCAGTACATCTACGTATTAGTCATCGCTATTACCATGCTGA
TGCGGTTTTGGCAGTACATCAATGGGCGTGGATAGCGGTTTGACTCACGGGGATTTCCAAGTCTCCACCC
CATTGACGTCAATGGGAGTTTGTTTTGGCACCAAAATCAACGGGACTTTCCAAAATGTCGTAACAACTCC
GCCCCATTGACGCAAATGGGCGGTAGGCGTGTACGGTGGGAGGTCTATATAAGCAGAGCTGGTTTAGTGA
ACCGTCAGATCAGATCTTTGTCGATCCTACCATCCACTCGACACACCCGCCAGCGGCCGC
Features (pLannotate 1.2.2; 21 found; start..end, strand, type, name):
      5..3823    +  CDS            S: SPIKE_SARS2 - Experimental evidence at protein level: Swiss-Prot protein existence level 1. [Spike glycoprotein]: May down-regulate host tetherin (BST2) by lysosomal degradation, thereby counteracting its antiviral activity. From Severe acute respiratory syndrome coronavirus 2 (2019-nCoV) (SARS-CoV-2).
   3845..4171    +  CDS            trxA: THIO_ECO57 - Experimental evidence at protein level: Swiss-Prot protein existence level 1. Participates in various redox reactions through the reversible oxidation of its active center dithiol to a disulfide and catalyzes dithiol-disulfide exchange reactions. From Escherichia coli O157:H7.
   4193..4210    +  CDS            6xHis: 6xHis affinity tag
   4303..4424    -  polyA_signal   SV40 poly(A) signal: SV40 polyadenylation signal
   4447..4516    -  CDS            large T antigen (fragment): large T antigen from SV40 (simian virus 40)
   4539..4585    +  terminator     T7 terminator: transcription terminator for bacteriophage T7 RNA polymerase
   4615..4751    +  terminator     rrnG terminator: transcription terminator from the E. coli ribosomal RNA rrnG operon (Albrechtsen et al., 1991)
   4796..4867    +  misc_feature   3' β-globin insulator: insulator downstream of the human β-globin locus (Farrell et al., 2002)
   5093..5681    -  rep_origin     ori: high-copy-number ColE1/pMB1/pBR322/pUC origin of replication
   5853..5917    -  CDS            bla(M) (fragment): β-lactamase lacking the signal sequence; bla(M); allows cytosolic expression of β-lactamase
   6181..7390    +  promoter       UbC promoter: human ubiquitin C promoter
   7400..8421    +  CDS            HygR (fragment): hygromycin B phosphotransferase confers resistance to hygromycin
   8449..8497    +  polyA_signal   poly(A) signal: synthetic polyadenylation signal
   8763..9623    +  CDS            AmpR: β-lactamase; bla; confers resistance to ampicillin, carbenicillin, and related antibiotics
   9636..9772    +  terminator     rrnG terminator: transcription terminator from the E. coli ribosomal RNA rrnG operon (Albrechtsen et al., 1991)
   9924..9995    +  misc_feature   5' β-globin insulator: insulator upstream of the human β-globin locus (Farrell et al., 2002)
  10000..10046   -  terminator     T7 terminator: transcription terminator for bacteriophage T7 RNA polymerase
  10064..10112   -  polyA_signal   poly(A) signal: synthetic polyadenylation signal
  10193..10496   +  enhancer       CMV enhancer: human cytomegalovirus immediate early enhancer
  10569..10586   -  promoter       CMV promoter (fragment): human cytomegalovirus (CMV) immediate early promoter
  10649..10700   +  promoter       CMVd2 promoter: truncated human cytomegalovirus (CMV) immediate early promoter that yields moderately reduced expression relative to the full-length promoter
