[The description below was written by a language model from this plasmid's Addgene catalogue record and pLannotate feature annotations shown in this document.]
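Description:
pGBW-m4133241 is a mammalian expression plasmid built on the pTwist_CMV_Hygro_6 backbone and carrying the wild-type surface (Spike) glycoprotein gene of SARS-CoV-2, based on the NCBI reference protein for that virus. In bacteria it is maintained as a high-copy plasmid through a ColE1/pUC-type origin and selected with ampicillin via a full-length β-lactamase gene. For selection in mammalian cells it carries a hygromycin B phosphotransferase cassette driven by the human ubiquitin C promoter and ended by a synthetic polyadenylation signal.

The Spike open reading frame of about 3.8 kb lies downstream of the CMV immediate-early enhancer and promoter; the annotation tool resolves the promoter only as fragments and a truncated CMV form, whereas the catalogue simply lists it as CMV. The coding sequence continues at its C terminus into backbone-encoded E. coli thioredoxin (TrxA) followed by a 6xHis tag. The catalogue describes this fusion as TEV-cleavable, although the TEV site in the short linker between Spike and thioredoxin is not separately annotated, and the His tag appears only in the feature table. An SV40 polyadenylation signal is annotated downstream of the fusion, on the reverse strand. The expression unit is bracketed by human β-globin insulator elements and by bacterial T7 and rrnG terminators and a synthetic poly(A) signal, which are meant to limit read-through and interference from neighbouring transcription.

The construct suits transient or hygromycin-selected stable production of tagged Spike protein in mammalian cells. The His tag allows affinity capture or detection, and TEV cleavage allows removal of the fusion partner. The record does not state more specific applications.
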