Addgene plasmid #152126: pGBW-m4133241
Purpose: Mammalian expression plasmid for SARS-CoV-2 surface glycoprotein (Spike protein)
Depositing lab: Ginkgo Bioworks & Benjie Chen. Depositing organization: Ginkgo Bioworks.
Backbone
  Vector backbone: pTwist_CMV_Hygro_6
  Backbone size w/o insert (bp): 6525
  Vector type: Mammalian Expression
  Selectable markers: Hygromycin
Growth in bacteria
  Bacterial resistance: Ampicillin, 100 μg/mL
  Growth temperature: 37°C
  Growth strain: DH5alpha
  Copy number: High Copy
Gene/Insert
  Gene/Insert name: SARS-CoV-2 S (surface glycoprotein) (alt names: Spike protein; S protein)
  Species: Severe acute respiratory syndrome coronavirus 2
  Insert size (bp): 3815
  Mutation: wt
  Entrez Gene: S (a.k.a. GU280_gp02, spike glycoprotein)
  Promoter: CMV
  Tag / fusion protein: Cleavable TEV;TRX (C terminal on backbone)
  Cloning method: Unknown
Resource information
  A portion of this plasmid was derived from a plasmid made by: GinkgoBioworks
Depositor comments: NCBI reference sequence: YP_009724390.1
How to cite: pGBW-m4133241 was a gift from Ginkgo Bioworks & Benjie Chen (Addgene plasmid # 152126 ; http://n2t.net/addgene:152126 ; RRID:Addgene_152126)
